>Addgene plasmid #57166 | PA-mCherry1-Actin-C-18 | depositor partial sequence | sequence record 88310 | insert sequence
ACGTCAGATCCGCTAGCGGTCGCCACCATGGTGAGCAAGGGCGAGGAGGATAACATGGCCATCATTAAGG
AGTTCATGCGCTTCAAGGTGCACATGGAGGGGTCCGTGAACGGCCACGTGTTCGAGATCGAGGGCGAGGG
CGAGGGCCGCCCCTACGAGGGCACCCAGACCGCCAAGCTGAAGGTGACCAAGGGCGGCCCCCTGCCCTTC
ACCTGGGACATCCTGAGCCCTCAGTTCATGTACGGCTCCAATGCCTACGTGAAGCACCCCGCCGACATCC
CCGACTACTTTAAGCTGTCCTTCCCCGAGGGCTTCAAGTGGGAGCGCGTGATGAAATTCGAGGACGGCGG
CGTGGTGACCGTGACCCAGGACTCCTCCCTGCAGGACGGCGAGTTCATCTACAAGGTGAAGCTGCGCGGC
ACCAACTTCCCCTCCGACGGCCCCGTGATGCAGAAGAAGACCATGGGCTGGGAGGCCCTCTCCGAGCGGA
TGTACCCCGAGGACGGCGCCCTGAAGGGCGAGGTCAAGCCCAGAGTGAAGCTGAAGGACGGCGGCCACTA
CGACGCTGAGGTCAAGACCACCTACAAGGCCAAGAAGCCCGTGCAGCTGCCCGGCGCCTACAACGTCAAC
CGCAAGCTGGACATCACCAGCCACAACGAGGACTACACCATCGTGGAGCAGTACGAGAGAGCCGAGGGCC
GCCACTCCACCGGCGGCATGGACGAGCTGTACAAGTCCGGACTCAGATCTGGCAGCGGTGGAGGCAGCGC
ATCCGGCGGAAGCGGAAGCGATGATGATATCGCCGCGCTCGTCGTCGACAACGGCTCCGGCATGTGCAAG
GCCGGCTTCGCGGGCGACGATGCCCCCCGGGCCGTCTTCCCCTCCATCGTGGGGCGCCCCAGGCACCAGG
GCGTGATGGTGGGCATGGGTCAGAAGGATTCCTATGTGGGCGACGAGGCCCAGAGCAAGAGAGGCATCCT
CACCCTGAAGTACCCCATCGAGCACGGCATCGTCACCAACTGGGACGACATGGAGAAAATCTGGCACCAC
ACCTTCTACAATGAGCTGCGTGTGGCTCCCGAGGAGCACCCCGTGCTGCTGACCGAGGCCCCCCTGAACC
CCAAGGCCAACCGCGAGAAGATGACCCAGATCATGTTTGAGACCTTCAACACCCCAGCCATGTACGTTGC
TATCCAGGCTGTGCTATCCCTGTACGCCTCTGGCCGTACCACTGGCATCGTGATGGACTCCGGTGACGGG
GTCACCCACACTGTGCCCATCTACGAGGGGTATGCCCTCCCCCATGCCATCCTGCGTCTGGACCTGGCTG
GCCGGGACCTGACTGACTACCTCATGAAGATCCTCACCGAGCGCGGCTACAGCTTCACCACCACGGCCGA
GCGGGAAATCGTGCGTGACATTAAGGAGAAGCTGTGCTACGTCGCCCTGGACTTCGAGCAAGAGATGGCC
ACGGCTGCTTCCAGCTCCTCCCTGGAGAAGAGCTACGAGCTGCCTGACGGCCAGGTCATCACCATTGGCA
ATGAGCGGTTCCGCTGCCCTGAGGCACTCTTCCAGCCTTCCTTCCTGGGCATGGAGTCCTGTGGCATCCA
CGAAACTACCTTCAACTCCATCATGAAGTGTGACGTGGACATCCGCAAAGACCTGTACGCCAACACAGTG
CTGTCTGGCGGCACCACCATGTACCCTGGCATTGCCGACAGGATGCAGAAGGAGATCACTGCCCTGGCAC
CCAGCACAATGAAGATCAAGATCATTGCTCCTCCTGAGCGCAAGTACTCCGTGTGGATCGGCGGCTCCAT
CCTGGCCTCGCTGTCCACCTTCCAGCAGATGTGGATCAGCAAGCAGGAGTATGACGAGTCCGGCCCCTCC
ATCGTCCACCGCAAATGCTTCTAGGATCCACCGGATCTAGATAACTGATCATAATCAGCCATACCACATT
T
