>Addgene plasmid #57166 | PA-mCherry1-Actin-C-18 | addgene partial sequence | sequence record 114348 | DsRed1-C 5'-AGCTGGACATCACCTCCCACAACG-3'
AGCCGAGGGCCGCCACTCCACCGGCGGCATGGACGAGCTGTACAAGTCCGGACTCAGATCTGGCAGCGGT
GGAGGCAGCGCATCCGGCGGAAGCGGAAGCGATGATGATATCGCCGCGCTCGTCGTCGACAACGGCTCCG
GCATGTGCAAGGCCGGCTTCGCGGGCGACGATGCCCCCCGGGCCGTCTTCCCCTCCATCGTGGGGCGCCC
CAGGCACCAGGGCGTGATGGTGGGCATGGGTCAGAAGGATTCCTATGTGGGCGACGAGGCCCAGAGCAAG
AGAGGCATCCTCACCCTGAAGTACCCCATCGAGCACGGCATCGTCACCAACTGGGACGACATGGAGAAAA
TCTGGCACCACACCTTCTACAATGAGCTGCGTGTGGCTCCCGAGGAGCACCCCGTGCTGCTGACCGAGGC
CCCCCTGAACCCCAAGGCCAACCGCGAGAAGATGACCCAGATCATGTTTGAGACCTTCAACACCCCAGCC
ATGTACGTTGCTATCCAGGCTGTGCTATCCCTGTACGCCTCTGGCCGTACCACTGGCATCGTGATGGACT
CCGGTGACGGGGTCACCCACACTGTGCCCATCTACGAGGGGTATGCCCTCCCCCATGCCATCCTGCGTCT
GGACCTGGCTGGCCGGGACCTGACTGACTACCTCATGAAGATCCTCACCGAGCGCGGCTACAGCTTCACC
ACCACGGCCGAGCGGGAAATCGTGCGTGACATTAAGGAGAAGCTGTGCTACGTCGCCCTGGACTTCGAGC
AAGAGATGGCC
