[The description below was written by a language model from this plasmid's Addgene catalogue record.]
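Description:
PA-mCherry1-Actin-C-18 is a mammalian expression plasmid built on the PA-mCherry1-C1 backbone (about 4.75 kb without the insert), a C1-style fusion vector in which the fluorescent protein lies upstream of the cloning site. It is maintained at high copy in E. coli under kanamycin selection. A neomycin resistance marker allows G418 selection of transfected mammalian cells, so stable lines are possible as well as transient expression. No feature table accompanies the record, so the origin of replication and other backbone elements are not explicitly listed. The use of an SV40 polyA reverse sequencing primer does imply an SV40 polyadenylation signal downstream of the insert.

The payload is human beta-actin (ACTB, corresponding to the NM_001101.3 transcript), expressed from the CMV promoter as a fusion with PA-mCherry1 at its N terminus. The "C-18" in the name probably denotes the C-type fusion orientation and an 18-residue linker between the two proteins, although the record does not say so. The cloning method is recorded as unknown. PA-mCherry1 is a photoactivatable mCherry variant that stays essentially dark until violet light converts it to a red-emitting form.

The stated purpose is localization to actin, marking the actin cytoskeleton in live cells. A photoactivatable label of this kind is typically used to switch on a chosen subpopulation of molecules for tracking filament dynamics and turnover, or for single-molecule localization super-resolution imaging. The listed spectral values (excitation 400/504, emission 515/517) fall in the green range. They look inconsistent with a red mCherry-derived protein and should be checked against published PA-mCherry1 properties before imaging is planned.
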