Addgene plasmid #57166: PA-mCherry1-Actin-C-18
Purpose: Localization: Actin, Excitation: 400 / 504, Emission: 515 / 517
Depositing lab: Michael Davidson. Depositing organization: Florida State University, Tallahassee.
Backbone
  Vector backbone: PA-mCherry1-C1
  Backbone size w/o insert (bp): 4750
  Vector type: Mammalian Expression
  Selectable markers: Neomycin (select with G418)
Growth in bacteria
  Bacterial resistance: Kanamycin, 50 μg/mL
  Growth temperature: 37°C
  Growth strain: DH5alpha
  Copy number: High Copy
Gene/Insert
  Gene/Insert name: Actin (alt name: NM_001101.3)
  Species: H. sapiens (human)
  Entrez Gene: ACTB (a.k.a. BKRNS, BNS, BRWS1, CSMH, DDS1, PS1TP5BP1, THC8)
  Promoter: CMV
  Tag / fusion protein: PA-mCherry1 (N terminal on backbone)
  Cloning method: Unknown
  Sequencing primers: 5′ CMV-F; 3′ SV40pA-R
Terms and licenses: Academic/Nonprofit Terms; Industry Terms: Not Available to Industry
Depositor comments: . Excitation = 400 / 504; Emission = 515 / 517
How to cite: PA-mCherry1-Actin-C-18 was a gift from Michael Davidson (Addgene plasmid # 57166 ; http://n2t.net/addgene:57166 ; RRID:Addgene_57166)
